Addgene plasmid #114956: AT3G46350 N7_pECIA2
Purpose: Bait vector AT3G46350 N7_pECIA2 should be used with prey vector AT3G46350 N7_pECIA14.
Depositing lab: Youssef Belkhadir. Depositing organization: Gregor Mendel Institute of Molecular Plant Biology. Publication: An extracellular network of Arabidopsis leucine-rich repeat receptor kinases. Smakowska-Luzan E, Mott GA, Parys K, Stegmann M, Howton TC, Layeghifard M, Neuhold J, Lehner A, Kong J, Grunwald K, Weinberger N, Satbhai SB, Mayer D, Busch W, Madalinski M, Stolt-Bergner P, Provart NJ, Mukhtar MS, Zipfel C, Desveaux D, Guttman DS, Belkhadir Y. Nature. 2018 Jan 18;553(7688):342-346. doi: 10.1038/nature25184. Epub 2018 Jan 10. PubMed 29320478.
Backbone
  Vector backbone: pECIA2
  Backbone manufacturer: Chris Garcia (Addgene plasmid # 47032)
  Vector type: Insect Expression
Growth in bacteria
  Bacterial resistance: Ampicillin, 100 μg/mL
  Growth temperature: 37°C
  Growth strain: DH5alpha
  Copy number: High Copy
Gene/Insert
  Gene/Insert name: AT3G46350
  Species: A. thaliana (mustard weed)
  Entrez Gene: AT3G46350 (a.k.a. AT3G46350)
  Promoter: Metallothionein (Copper-Inducible)
  Tag / fusion protein: Fc, V5 and hexahistidine tags (C terminal on backbone)
  Cloning method: Ligation Independent Cloning
Terms and licenses: Academic/Nonprofit Terms; Industry Terms: Not Available to Industry
Depositor comments: Plasmid for secreted expression in Drosophila cell culture by induction via CuSO4. Insert is an extracellular domain of indicated LRR-RK, C-terminally tagged with Fc, V5 and hexahistidine tags. Insert Protein Sequence: QEGFISLDCGLAPTEPSPYTEPVTTLQYSSDSNFIQSGKLGRIDTSLQTFFLKQQTTLRYFPDGIRNCYNLTVKQGTNYLIRARFTYGNYDGRNMSPTFDLYLGPNLWKRIDMTKLQNKVSTLEEITYIPLSNSLDVCLVKTNTTIPFISALELRPLPSNSYITTAGSLRTFVRFCFSNSVEDIRFPMDVHDRMWESYFDDDWTQISTSLTVNTSDSFRLPQAALITAATPAKDGPSYIGITFSTSSEERFFIYLHFSEVQALRANETREFNISINGESVADLYRPLSRTQSSTHPPMINAIEIFLVSELLQSETYENDVIAIKKIKDTYGLQLISWQGDPCVPRLYKWDGLDCTDTDTYIAPRITSLKLSSKGLTGTIAADIQYLTSLEKLDLSDNKLVGVVPEFLANMKSLMFINLTKNDLHGSIPQALRDREKKGLKILFDGDKNDPCLSTSCNPK
How to cite: AT3G46350 N7_pECIA2 was a gift from Youssef Belkhadir (Addgene plasmid # 114956 ; http://n2t.net/addgene:114956 ; RRID:Addgene_114956)
