[The description below was written by a language model from this plasmid's Addgene catalogue record and pLannotate feature annotations shown in this document.]
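Description:
AT3G46350 N7_pECIA2 is an insect-cell expression plasmid built on the pECIA2 backbone, designed for secreted production of a plant receptor ectodomain in Drosophila cell culture. In E. coli it is maintained through a high-copy ColE1/pUC-type origin and selected with ampicillin via the β-lactamase gene under its own promoter. The remaining bacterial annotations (fragments of rop, bom, lacZα and lacI, plus the lac promoter/operator) are backbone remnants with no apparent role in the expression cassette.

The payload is the extracellular domain of the Arabidopsis thaliana leucine-rich repeat receptor kinase encoded by AT3G46350, inserted by ligation-independent cloning. Transcription is driven by the Drosophila metallothionein promoter, which is induced by copper sulfate, and the open reading frame begins with the Drosophila BiP signal sequence, which directs the protein into the secretory pathway so that it is released into the medium. Downstream, the ectodomain is fused in frame to a human IgG1 Fc region, followed by a V5 epitope. The record also lists a C-terminal hexahistidine tag, although the feature table does not annotate it separately. An SV40 polyadenylation signal lies downstream of the cassette, although it is annotated on the opposite strand. The automated annotation labels the insert as a PAM74 fragment, a Swiss-Prot match for the Arabidopsis coding region.

The plasmid is the bait construct in a pairwise extracellular interaction assay and is meant to be used with the corresponding prey vector in pECIA14. It belongs to a collection used to map the network of interactions among the extracellular domains of Arabidopsis LRR receptor kinases.
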