Features (pLannotate 1.2.2; 18 found; start..end, strand, type, name):
     67..102     +  CDS            rop (fragment): Rop protein, which maintains plasmids at low copy number; rop
    204..303     +  misc_feature   bom (fragment): basis of mobility region from pBR322
    309..466     -  CDS            lacZα (fragment): LacZα fragment of β-galactosidase; lacZ fragment
    468..894     +  promoter       MT promoter: Drosophila metallothionein promoter
    912..965     +  sig_peptide    BiP signal sequence: Drosophila BiP signal sequence
    918..2342    +  CDS            PAM74 (fragment): PAM74_ARATH - Experimental evidence at protein level: Swiss-Prot protein existence level 1. Required for accurate photosynthesis. From Arabidopsis thaliana (Mouse-ear cress).
   2373..3053    +  CDS            IGHG1 (fragment): IGHG1_HUMAN - Experimental evidence at protein level: Swiss-Prot protein existence level 1. Constant region of immunoglobulin heavy chains. Immunoglobulins, also known as antibodies, are membrane-bound or secreted glycoproteins produced by B lymphocytes. In the recognition phase of humoral immunity, the membrane-bound immunoglobulins serve as receptors which, upon binding of a specific antigen, trigger the clonal expansion and differentiation of B lymphocytes into immunoglobulins- secreting plasma cells. Secreted immunoglobulins mediate the effector phase of humoral immunity, which results in
   3072..3113    +  CDS            V5 tag: epitope tag from simian virus 5
   3213..3347    -  polyA_signal   SV40 poly(A) signal: SV40 polyadenylation signal
   3370..3454    -  CDS            large T antigen (fragment): large T antigen from SV40 (simian virus 40)
   3454..3478    +  misc_feature   MCS (fragment): pUC18/19 multiple cloning site
   3515..3531    -  protein_bind   lac operator: The lac repressor binds to the lac operator to inhibit transcription in E. coli. This inhibition can be relieved by adding lactose or isopropyl-β-D-thiogalactopyranoside (IPTG). lac repressor encoded by lacI
   3539..3569    -  promoter       lac promoter: promoter for the E. coli lac operon
   3584..3605    -  protein_bind   CAP binding site: CAP binding activates transcription in the presence of cAMP. E. coli catabolite activator protein
   3618..3710    -  CDS            lacI (fragment): lac repressor; lacI; The lac repressor binds to the lac operator to inhibit transcription in E. coli. This inhibition can be relieved by adding lactose or isopropyl-β-D-thiogalactopyranoside (IPTG).
   3893..4481    -  rep_origin     ori: high-copy-number ColE1/pMB1/pBR322/pUC origin of replication
   4652..5512    -  CDS            AmpR: β-lactamase; bla; confers resistance to ampicillin, carbenicillin, and related antibiotics
   5513..5617    -  promoter       AmpR promoter: bla
>Addgene plasmid #114956 | AT3G46350 N7_pECIA2 | addgene full sequence | sequence record 238702 | Addgene NGS Result
GTCTAAGAAACCATTATTATCATGACATTAACCTATAAAAATAGGCGTATCACGAGGCCCTTTCGTCTCG
CGCGTTTCGGTGATGACGGTGAAAACCTCTGACACATGCAGCTCCCGGAGACGGTCACAGCTTGTCTGTA
AGCGGATGCCGGGAGCAGACAAGCCCGTCAGGGCGCGTCAGCGGGTGTTGGCGGGTGTCGGGGCTGGCTT
AACTATGCGGCATCAGAGCAGATTGTACTGAGAGTGCACCATATGCGGTGTGAAATACCGCACAGATGCG
TAAGGAGAAAATACCGCATCAGGCGCCATTCGCCATTCAGGCTGCGCAACTGTTGGGAAGGGCGATCGGT
GCGGGCCTCTTCGCTATTACGCCAGCTGGCGAAAGGGGGATGTGCTGCAAGGCGATTAAGTTGGGTAACG
CCAGGGTTTTCCCAGTCACGACGTTGTAAAACGACGGCCAGTGAATTAATTCGTTGCAGGACAGGATGTG
GTGCCCGATGTGACTAGCTCTTTGCTGCAGGCCGTCCTATCCTCTGGTTCCGATAAGAGACCCAGAACTC
CGGCCCCCCACCGCCCACCGCCACCCCCATACATATGTGGTACGCAAGTAAGAGTGCCTGCGCATGCCCC
ATGTGCCCCACCAAGAGCTTTGCATCCCATACAAGTCCCCAAAGTGGAGAACCGAACCAATTCTTCGCGG
GCAGAACAAAAGCTTCTGCACACGTCTCCACTCGAATTTGGAGCCGGCCGGCGTGTGCAAAAGAGGTGAA
TCGAACGAAAGACCCGTGTGTAAAGCCGCGTTTCCAAAATGTATAAAACCGAGAGCATCTGGCCAATGTG
CATCAGTTGTGGTCAGCAGCAAAATCAAGTGAATCATCTCAGTGCAACTAAAGGGGGGATCCGATCTCAA
TATGAAGTTATGCATATTACTGGCCGTCGTGGCCTTTGTTGGCCTCTCGCTCGGGCAAGAAGGATTCATA
AGTTTGGATTGTGGGTTAGCTCCGACTGAGCCGTCCCCTTATACCGAGCCGGTAACTACGTTACAGTACT
CATCGGATTCAAACTTCATCCAAAGTGGGAAACTTGGTAGAATTGATACAAGTCTACAGACATTTTTCCT
AAAGCAACAAACAACGTTAAGATACTTTCCAGACGGAATACGCAATTGTTACAATCTTACGGTCAAGCAG
GGAACCAACTATTTGATCAGAGCTAGGTTCACATATGGGAATTATGATGGTCGTAATATGTCTCCTACCT
TTGATCTATACTTGGGCCCCAATTTGTGGAAAAGAATAGACATGACAAAGTTACAAAACAAAGTTAGTAC
ATTGGAGGAGATTACATACATTCCATTATCAAACTCTTTGGATGTGTGTCTTGTTAAGACAAACACGACC
ATTCCATTTATATCGGCCTTAGAATTAAGGCCTTTACCAAGTAACAGTTATATCACTACGGCCGGTTCAT
TGAGGACGTTCGTGCGGTTTTGTTTCAGCAATTCAGTGGAAGATATACGGTTCCCGATGGATGTCCATGA
TAGAATGTGGGAATCATACTTTGATGACGACTGGACGCAGATTTCCACTAGTCTTACAGTGAACACATCC
GATAGTTTTCGTCTGCCACAGGCTGCCCTCATAACGGCTGCAACACCTGCGAAGGATGGTCCATCATATA
TAGGTATCACGTTTTCTACCTCCTCTGAAGAAAGGTTTTTCATATACCTCCATTTCTCCGAAGTTCAAGC
TTTACGTGCCAACGAGACTAGAGAATTCAACATTTCGATTAACGGAGAATCTGTTGCCGACTTGTATAGA
CCTTTGTCAAGAACTCAAAGCTCTACGCATCCACCTATGATTAACGCCATTGAAATTTTCCTTGTTTCCG
AACTTCTACAGTCTGAAACATACGAGAATGATGTGATTGCTATAAAAAAAATCAAAGACACATATGGATT
GCAGCTAATCTCATGGCAAGGTGACCCATGTGTTCCTCGACTTTATAAGTGGGACGGTCTTGATTGTACA
GACACAGACACATATATAGCACCAAGGATCACTTCCTTAAAATTATCTTCAAAGGGGTTAACGGGAACCA
TAGCAGCTGATATTCAATATCTCACCTCTCTAGAAAAGTTGGACTTGTCAGATAACAAGTTGGTGGGAGT
AGTGCCTGAATTTCTAGCTAACATGAAATCACTAATGTTCATAAACTTGACCAAGAATGATCTGCATGGT
TCAATTCCACAAGCACTTCGCGATAGAGAAAAGAAAGGACTGAAAATCTTGTTTGATGGTGATAAGAATG
ATCCATGTTTATCTACCTCTTGTAACCCAAAGCTGGAGGTGCTGTTCCAGGGACCAGGGAGCGACAAAAC
TCACACATGCCCACCGTGCCCAGCACCTGAACTCCTGGGGGGACCGTCAGTCTTCCTCTTCCCCCCAAAA
CCCAAGGACACCCTCATGATCTCCCGGACCCCTGAGGTCACATGCGTGGTGGTGGACGTGAGCCACGAAG
ACCCTGAGGTCAAGTTCAACTGGTACGTGGACGGCGTGGAGGTGCATAATGCCAAGACAAAGCCGCGGGA
GGAGCAGTACAACAGCACGTACCGTGTGGTCAGCGTCCTCACCGTCCTGCACCAGGACTGGCTGAATGGC
AAGGAGTACAAGTGCAAGGTCTCCAACAAAGCCCTCCCAGCCCCCATCGAGAAAACCATCTCCAAAGCCA
AAGGGCAGCCCCGAGAACCACAGGTGTACACCCTGCCCCCATCCCGGGAGGAGATGACCAAGAACCAGGT
CAGCCTGACCTGCCTGGTCAAAGGCTTCTATCCCAGCGACATCGCCGTGGAGTGGGAGAGCAATGGGCAG
CCGGAGAACAACTACAAGACCACGCCTCCCGTGCTGGACTCCGACGGCTCCTTCTTCCTCTACAGCAAGC
TCACCGTGGACAAGAGCAGGTGGCAGCAGGGGAACGTCTTCTCATGCTCCGTGATGCATGAGGGTCTGCA
CAACCACTACACGCAGAAGAGCCTCTCCCTGTCTCCGGGTAAATCTAGAGGGCCCTTCGAAGGTAAGCCT
ATCCCTAACCCTCTCCTCGGTCTCGATTCTACGCGTACCGGTCATCATCACCATCACCATTGAGTTTAAA
CCCGCTGATCAGCCTCGACTGTGCCTTCTAAGGCCTGAGCTCGCTGATCAGCCTCGATCGAGGATCCAGA
CATGATAAGATACATTGATGAGTTTGGACAAACCACAACTAGAATGCAGTGAAAAAAATGCTTTATTTGT
GAAATTTGTGATGCTATTGCTTTATTTGTAACCATTATAAGCTGCAATAAACAAGTTAACAACAACAATT
GCATTCATTTTATGTTTCAGGTTCAGGGGGAGGTGTGGGAGGTTTTTTAAAGCAAGTAAAACCTCTACAA
ATGTGGTATGGCTGATTATGATCAGTCGACCTGCAGGCATGCAAGCTTGGCGTAATCATGGTCATAGCTG
TTTCCTGTGTGAAATTGTTATCCGCTCACAATTCCACACAACATACGAGCCGGAAGCATAAAGTGTAAAG
CCTGGGGTGCCTAATGAGTGAGCTAACTCACATTAATTGCGTTGCGCTCACTGCCCGCTTTCCAGTCGGG
AAACCTGTCGTGCCAGCTGCATTAATGAATCGGCCAACGCGCGGGGAGAGGCGGTTTGCGTATTGGGCGC
TCTTCCGCTTCCTCGCTCACTGACTCGCTGCGCTCGGTCGTTCGGCTGCGGCGAGCGGTATCAGCTCACT
CAAAGGCGGTAATACGGTTATCCACAGAATCAGGGGATAACGCAGGAAAGAACATGTGAGCAAAAGGCCA
GCAAAAGGCCAGGAACCGTAAAAAGGCCGCGTTGCTGGCGTTTTTCCATAGGCTCCGCCCCCCTGACGAG
CATCACAAAAATCGACGCTCAAGTCAGAGGTGGCGAAACCCGACAGGACTATAAAGATACCAGGCGTTTC
CCCCTGGAAGCTCCCTCGTGCGCTCTCCTGTTCCGACCCTGCCGCTTACCGGATACCTGTCCGCCTTTCT
CCCTTCGGGAAGCGTGGCGCTTTCTCATAGCTCACGCTGTAGGTATCTCAGTTCGGTGTAGGTCGTTCGC
TCCAAGCTGGGCTGTGTGCACGAACCCCCCGTTCAGCCCGACCGCTGCGCCTTATCCGGTAACTATCGTC
TTGAGTCCAACCCGGTAAGACACGACTTATCGCCACTGGCAGCAGCCACTGGTAACAGGATTAGCAGAGC
GAGGTATGTAGGCGGTGCTACAGAGTTCTTGAAGTGGTGGCCTAACTACGGCTACACTAGAAGAACAGTA
TTTGGTATCTGCGCTCTGCTGAAGCCAGTTACCTTCGGAAAAAGAGTTGGTAGCTCTTGATCCGGCAAAC
AAACCACCGCTGGTAGCGGTGGTTTTTTTGTTTGCAAGCAGCAGATTACGCGCAGAAAAAAAGGATCTCA
AGAAGATCCTTTGATCTTTTCTACGGGGTCTGACGCTCAGTGGAACGAAAACTCACGTTAAGGGATTTTG
GTCATGAGATTATCAAAAAGGATCTTCACCTAGATCCTTTTAAATTAAAAATGAAGTTTTAAATCAATCT
AAAGTATATATGAGTAAACTTGGTCTGACAGTTACCAATGCTTAATCAGTGAGGCACCTATCTCAGCGAT
CTGTCTATTTCGTTCATCCATAGTTGCCTGACTCCCCGTCGTGTAGATAACTACGATACGGGAGGGCTTA
CCATCTGGCCCCAGTGCTGCAATGATACCGCGAGACCCACGCTCACCGGCTCCAGATTTATCAGCAATAA
ACCAGCCAGCCGGAAGGGCCGAGCGCAGAAGTGGTCCTGCAACTTTATCCGCCTCCATCCAGTCTATTAA
TTGTTGCCGGGAAGCTAGAGTAAGTAGTTCGCCAGTTAATAGTTTGCGCAACGTTGTTGCCATTGCTACA
GGCATCGTGGTGTCACGCTCGTCGTTTGGTATGGCTTCATTCAGCTCCGGTTCCCAACGATCAAGGCGAG
TTACATGATCCCCCATGTTGTGCAAAAAAGCGGTTAGCTCCTTCGGTCCTCCGATCGTTGTCAGAAGTAA
GTTGGCCGCAGTGTTATCACTCATGGTTATGGCAGCACTGCATAATTCTCTTACTGTCATGCCATCCGTA
AGATGCTTTTCTGTGACTGGTGAGTACTCAACCAAGTCATTCTGAGAATAGTGTATGCGGCGACCGAGTT
GCTCTTGCCCGGCGTCAATACGGGATAATACCGCGCCACATAGCAGAACTTTAAAAGTGCTCATCATTGG
AAAACGTTCTTCGGGGCGAAAACTCTCAAGGATCTTACCGCTGTTGAGATCCAGTTCGATGTAACCCACT
CGTGCACCCAACTGATCTTCAGCATCTTTTACTTTCACCAGCGTTTCTGGGTGAGCAAAAACAGGAAGGC
AAAATGCCGCAAAAAAGGGAATAAGGGCGACACGGAAATGTTGAATACTCATACTCTTCCTTTTTCAATA
TTATTGAAGCATTTATCAGGGTTATTGTCTCATGAGCGGATACATATTTGAATGTATTTAGAAAAATAAA
CAAATAGGGGTTCCGCGCACATTTCCCCGAAAAGTGCCACCTGAC
